>Addgene plasmid #70587 | R777-E303 Hs.SAV1 | depositor full sequence | sequence record 126036 | Full Sequence
TTAACGCTAGCATGGATGTTTTCCCAGTCACGACGTTGTAAAACGACGGCCAGTCTTAAAATTCGAGCTC
GGTCCGAGGATCCGAAATAATGATTTTATTTTGACTGATAGTGACCTGTTCGTTGCAACAAATTGATAAG
CAATGCTTTTTTATAATGCCAACTTTGTACAAAAAAGTTGGCACCATGCTGTCCCGAAAGAAAACCAAAA
ACGAAGTGTCCAAGCCGGCCGAGGTGCAGGGGAAGTACGTGAAGAAGGAGACGTCGCCTCTGCTTCGGAA
TCTTATGCCTTCATTCATCCGGCATGGTCCAACAATTCCAAGACGAACTGATATCTGTCTTCCAGATTCA
AGCCCTAATGCCTTTTCAACTTCTGGAGATGTAGTTTCAAGAAACCAGAGTTTCCTTAGAACTCCAATTC
AAAGAACACCTCATGAAATAATGAGAAGAGAAAGCAACAGATTATCTGCACCTTCTTATCTTGCCAGAAG
TCTAGCAGATGTCCCTAGAGAGTATGGTTCTTCTCAGTCATTTGTAACGGAAGTTAGTTTTGCTGTTGAA
AATGGAGACTCTGGTTCCCGATATTATTATTCAGACAATTTTTTTGATGGTCAGAGAAAGCGGCCACTTG
GAGATCGTGCACATGAAGACTACAGATATTATGAATACAACCATGATCTCTTCCAAAGAATGCCACAGAA
TCAGGGGAGGCATGCTTCAGGTATTGGGAGAGTTGCTGCTACATCTTTAGGAAATTTGACTAACCATGGT
TCTGAAGATTTACCCCTTCCTCCTGGCTGGTCTGTGGACTGGACAATGAGAGGGAGAAAATATTATATAG
ATCATAACACAAATACAACTCACTGGAGCCATCCTCTTGAGCGAGAAGGACTTCCTCCTGGATGGGAACG
AGTTGAGTCATCCGAATTTGGAACCTATTATGTAGATCACACAAATAAGAAGGCCCAATACAGGCATCCC
TGTGCTCCTAGTGTACCTCGGTATGATCAACCACCTCCTGTCACATACCAGCCACAGCAAACTGAAAGAA
ATCAGTCCCTTCTGGTACCTGCAAATCCATATCATACTGCAGAAATTCCTGACTGGCTTCAGGTTTACGC
ACGAGCCCCTGTGAAATATGACCACATTCTGAAGTGGGAACTCTTCCAGCTGGCTGACCTGGATACATAC
CAGGGAATGCTAAAGTTGCTCTTCATGAAAGAATTGGAGCAGATTGTTAAAATGTATGAAGCATACAGAC
AAGCCCTTCTTACAGAGTTGGAAAACCGAAAGCAGAGACAGCAGTGGTATGCCCAACAACATGGAAAAAA
TTTTTAATCAACTTTCTTGTACAAAGTTGGCATTATAGGAAAGCATTGCTTATCAATTTGTTGCAACGAA
CAGGTCACTATCAGTCAAAATAAAATCATTATTTGCATGCAAGCTTAGATCCTCTAGACCAGCCAGGACA
GAAATGCCTCGACTTCGCTGCTACCCAAGGTTGCCGGGTGACGCACACCGTGGAAACGGATGAAGGCACG
AACCCAGTGGACATAAGCCTGTTCGGTTCGTAAGCTGTAATGCAAGTAGCGTATGCGCTCACGCAACTGG
TCCAGAACCTTGACCGAACGCAGCGGTGGTAACGGCGCAGTGGCGGTTTTCATGGCTTGTTATGACTGTT
TTTTTGGGGTACAGTCTATGCCTCGGGCATCCAAGCAGCAAGCGCGTTACGCCGTGGGTCGATGTTTGAT
GTTATGGAGCAGCAACGATGTTACGCAGCAGGGCAGTCGCCCTAAAACAAAGTTAAACATTATGAGGGAA
GCGGTGATCGCCGAAGTATCGACTCAACTATCAGAGGTAGTTGGCGTCATCGAGCGCCATCTCGAACCGA
CGTTGCTGGCCGTACATTTGTACGGCTCCGCAGTGGATGGCGGCCTGAAGCCACACAGTGATATTGATTT
GCTGGTTACGGTGACCGTAAGGCTTGATGAAACAACGCGGCGAGCTTTGATCAACGACCTTTTGGAAACT
TCGGCTTCCCCTGGAGAGAGCGAGATTCTCCGCGCTGTAGAAGTCACCATTGTTGTGCACGACGACATCA
TTCCGTGGCGTTATCCAGCTAAGCGCGAACTGCAATTTGGAGAATGGCAGCGCAATGACATTCTTGCAGG
TATCTTCGAGCCAGCCACGATCGACATTGATCTGGCTATCTTGCTGACAAAAGCAAGAGAACATAGCGTT
GCCTTGGTAGGTCCAGCGGCGGAGGAACTCTTTGATCCGGTTCCTGAACAGGATCTATTTGAGGCGCTAA
ATGAAACCTTAACGCTATGGAACTCGCCGCCCGACTGGGCTGGCGATGAGCGAAATGTAGTGCTTACGTT
GTCCCGCATTTGGTACAGCGCAGTAACCGGCAAAATCGCGCCGAAGGATGTCGCTGCCGACTGGGCAATG
GAGCGCCTGCCGGCCCAGTATCAGCCCGTCATACTTGAAGCTAGACAGGCTTATCTTGGACAAGAAGAAG
ATCGCTTGGCCTCGCGCGCAGATCAGTTGGAAGAATTTGTCCACTACGTGAAAGGCGAGATCACCAAGGT
AGTCGGCAAATAACCCTCGAGCCACCCATGACCAAAATCCCTTAACGTGAGTTACGCGTCGTTCCACTGA
GCGTCAGACCCCGTAGAAAAGATCAAAGGATCTTCTTGAGATCCTTTTTTTCTGCGCGTAATCTGCTGCT
TGCAAACAAAAAAACCACCGCTACCAGCGGTGGTTTGTTTGCCGGATCAAGAGCTACCAACTCTTTTTCC
GAAGGTAACTGGCTTCAGCAGAGCGCAGATACCAAATACTGTCCTTCTAGTGTAGCCGTAGTTAGGCCAC
CACTTCAAGAACTCTGTAGCACCGCCTACATACCTCGCTCTGCTAATCCTGTTACCAGTGGCTGCTGCCA
GTGGCGATAAGTCGTGTCTTACCGGGTTGGACTCAAGACGATAGTTACCGGATAAGGCGCAGCGGTCGGG
CTGAACGGGGGGTTCGTGCACACAGCCCAGCTTGGAGCGAACGACCTACACCGAACTGAGATACCTACAG
CGTGAGCATTGAGAAAGCGCCACGCTTCCCGAAGGGAGAAAGGCGGACAGGTATCCGGTAAGCGGCAGGG
TCGGAACAGGAGAGCGCACGAGGGAGCTTCCAGGGGGAAACGCCTGGTATCTTTATAGTCCTGTCGGGTT
TCGCCACCTCTGACTTGAGCGTCGATTTTTGTGATGCTCGTCAGGGGGGCGGAGCCTATGGAAAAACGCC
AGCAACGCGGCCTTTTTACGGTTCCTGGCCTTTTGCTGGCCTTTTGCTCACATGTTCTTTCCTGCGTTAT
CCCCTGATTCTGTGGATAACCGTATTACCGCCTTTGAGTGAGCTGATACCGCTCGCCGCAGCCGAACGAC
CGAGCGCAGCGAGTCAGTGAGCGAGGAAGCGGAAGAGCGCCCAATACGCAAACCGCCTCTCCCCGCGCGT
TGGCCGATTCATTAATGCAGCTGGCACGACAGGTTTCCCGACTGGAAAGCGGGCAGTGAGCGCAACGCAA
TTAATACGCGTACCGCTAGCCAGGAAGAGTTTGTAGAAACGCAAAAAGGCCATCCGTCAGGATGGCCTTC
TGCTTAGTTTGATGCCTGGCAGTTTATGGCGGGCGTCCTGCCCGCCACCCTCCGGGCCGTTGCTTCACAA
CGTTCAAATCCGCTCCCGGCGGATTTGTCCTACTCAGGAGAGCGTTCACCGACAAACAACAGATAAAACG
AAAGGCCCAGTCTTCCGACTGAGCCTTTCGTTTTATTTGATGCCTGGCAGTTCCCTACTCTCGCG
Features (pLannotate 1.2.2; 11 found; start..end, strand, type, name):
     18..54      -  CDS            lacZα (fragment): LacZα fragment of β-galactosidase; lacZ fragment
     85..180     +  protein_bind   attL3: mutant version of attL; recombination site for the Gateway® LR reaction LR Clonase™
    186..1334    +  CDS            SAV1: SAV1_HUMAN - Also known as WW45. Experimental evidence at protein level: Swiss-Prot protein existence level 1. Regulator of STK3/MST2 and STK4/MST1 in the Hippo signaling pathway which plays a pivotal role in organ size control and tumor suppression by restricting proliferation and promoting apoptosis. The core of this pathway is composed of a kinase cascade wherein STK3/MST2 and STK4/MST1, in complex with its regulatory protein SAV1, phosphorylates and activates LATS1/2 in complex with its regulatory protein MOB1, which in turn phosphorylates and inactivates YAP1 oncoprotein and WWTR1/TAZ. Ph
   1342..1435    -  protein_bind   attL2 (fragment): mutant version of attL; recombination site for the Gateway® LR reaction LR Clonase™
   1550..1573    +  promoter       Pc promoter (fragment): intI1 (promoter lies within the coding sequence); class 1 integron promoter
   1749..1805    +  CDS            GmR (fragment): gentamycin acetyltransferase; aacC1; confers resistance to gentamycin
   1812..2603    +  CDS            SmR: aminoglycoside adenylyltransferase (Murphy, 1985); aadA; confers resistance to spectinomycin and streptomycin
   2696..3284    +  rep_origin     ori: high-copy-number ColE1/pMB1/pBR322/pUC origin of replication
   3467..3559    +  CDS            lacI (fragment): lac repressor; lacI; The lac repressor binds to the lac operator to inhibit transcription in E. coli. This inhibition can be relieved by adding lactose or isopropyl-β-D-thiogalactopyranoside (IPTG).
   3614..3641    -  terminator     rrnB T2 terminator: transcription terminator T2 from the E. coli rrnB gene
   3773..3816    +  terminator     rrnB T1 terminator: Escherichia coli rrnB; transcription terminator T1 from the E. coli rrnB gene
