[The description below was written by a language model from this plasmid's Addgene catalogue record and pLannotate feature annotations shown in this document.]
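Description:
R777-E303 Hs.SAV1 is a Gateway entry clone built on the pDonor-255 backbone, carrying the human SAV1 open reading frame (reference transcript NM_021818.3) in a 3,845 bp plasmid. It is propagated in E. coli at high copy from a ColE1/pUC-type origin and selected with spectinomycin through the aadA aminoglycoside adenylyltransferase gene (SmR). That marker appears to be driven by a remnant of the class 1 integron Pc promoter, with a short gentamicin acetyltransferase fragment lying just upstream. Small lacZα and lacI fragments are backbone remnants with no evident function. The rrnB T1 and T2 terminators lie upstream of the cloning region, where they can insulate the insert from read-through transcription.

The roughly 1.15 kb SAV1 coding sequence sits between two attL recombination sites. The automated annotation labels these as attL3 and an attL2 fragment; the upstream label may reflect the similarity among attL variants, and the record does not otherwise specify the site identities. The entry clone has no promoter for expressing the insert. Instead, an LR Clonase reaction transfers the ORF into a destination vector that supplies the promoter, tags and host-specific elements. Because the ORF retains its stop codon, it suits expression of the native protein or N-terminal fusions, but not C-terminal tagging. SAV1 (also called WW45) is a regulatory partner of the MST1/MST2 kinases in the Hippo pathway, which activates LATS1/2 to restrain YAP1 and TAZ. The clone is therefore a convenient starting point for expression constructs used to study growth control and tumour suppression.
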