Addgene plasmid #70587: R777-E303 Hs.SAV1
Purpose: Gateway ORF clone of human SAV1 [NM_021818.3] with stop codon (for native or N-terminal fusions)
Depositing lab: Dominic Esposito. Depositing organization: National Cancer Institute (NCI).
Backbone
  Vector backbone: pDonor-255
  Backbone size w/o insert (bp): 2693
  Vector type: Gateway Entry Clone
Growth in bacteria
  Bacterial resistance: Spectinomycin, 50 μg/mL
  Growth temperature: 37°C
  Growth strain: DH10B
  Copy number: High Copy
Gene/Insert
  Gene/Insert name: SAV1
  Species: H. sapiens (human)
  Insert size (bp): 1152
  GenBank ID: NM_021818.3
  Entrez Gene: SAV1 (a.k.a. SAV, WW45, WWP4)
  Cloning method: Gateway Cloning
  Sequencing primers: 5′ M13F 23-mer (5'-CCCAGTCACGACGTTGTAAAACG); 3′ attLR 23-mer (5'-TAACATCAGAGATTTTGAGACAC)
Terms and licenses: Academic/Nonprofit Terms; Industry Terms: Not Available to Industry
How to cite: R777-E303 Hs.SAV1 was a gift from Dominic Esposito (Addgene plasmid # 70587 ; http://n2t.net/addgene:70587 ; RRID:Addgene_70587)
