>Addgene plasmid #70587 | R777-E303 Hs.SAV1 | addgene partial sequence | sequence record 132027 | pCR8_R1 5'-cgaaccgaacaggcttatgt-3'
GGTGTGCGTCACCCGGCAACCTTGGGTAGCAGCGAAGTCGAGGCATTTCTGTCCTGGCTGGTCTAGAGGA
TCTAAGCTTGCATGCAAATAATGATTTTATTTTGACTGATAGTGACCTGTTCGTTGCAACAAATTGATAA
GCAATGCTTTCCTATAATGCCAACTTTGTACAAGAAAGTTGATTAAAAATTTTTTCCATGTTGTTGGGCA
TACCACTGCTGTCTCTGCTTTCGGTTTTCCAACTCTGTAAGAAGGGCTTGTCTGTATGCTTCATACATTT
TAACAATCTGCTCCAATTCTTTCATGAAGAGCAACTTTAGCATTCCCTGGTATGTATCCAGGTCAGCCAG
CTGGAAGAGTTCCCACTTCAGAATGTGGTCATATTTCACAGGGGCTCGTGCGTAAACCTGAAGCCAGTCA
GGAATTTCTGCAGTATGATATGGATTTGCAGGTACCAGAAGGGACTGATTTCTTTCAGTTTGCTGTGGCT
GGTATGTGACAGGAGGTGGTTGATCATACCGAGGTACACTAGGAGCACAGGGATGCCTGTATTGGGCCTT
CTTATTTGTGTGATCTACATAATAGGTTCCAAATTCGGATGACTCAACTCGTTCCCATCCAGGAGGAAGT
CCTTCTCGCTCAAGAGGATGGCTCCAGTGAGTTGTATTTGTGTTATGATCTATATAATATTTTCTCCCTC
TCATTGTCCAGTCCACAGACCAGCCAGGAGGAAGGGGTAAATCTTCAGAACCATGGTTAGTCAAATTTCC
TAAAGATGTAGCAGCAACTCTCCCAATACCTGAAGCATGCCTCCCCTGATTCTGTGGCATTCTTTGGAAG
AGATCATGGTTGTATTCATAATATCTGTAGTCTTCATGTGCACGATCTCCAAGTGGCCGCTTTCTCTGAC
CATCAAAAAAATTGTCTGAATAATAATATCGGGAACCAGAGTCTCCATTTTCAACAGCAAAACTAACTTC
CGTTACAAATGACTGAGAAGAACCATACTCTCTAGGGACATCTGCTAGACTTCTGGCAAGATAAGAAGGT
GCA
